>Addgene plasmid #161524 | pYPQ262B-ABE8e | addgene full sequence | sequence record 325557 | Addgene NGS Result
CAAATAATGATTTTATTTTGACTGATAGTGACCTGTTCGTTGCAACAAATTGATGAGCAATGCTTTTTTA
TAATGCCAACTTTGTACAAAAAAGCAGGCTCCGATGAAACGGACAGCCGACGGAAGCGAGTTCGAGTCAC
CAAAGAAGAAGCGGAAAGTCTCTGAGGTGGAGTTTTCCCACGAGTACTGGATGAGACATGCCCTGACCCT
GGCCAAGAGGGCACGGGATGAGAGGGAGGTGCCTGTGGGAGCCGTGCTGGTGCTGAACAATAGAGTGATC
GGCGAGGGCTGGAACAGAGCCATCGGCCTGCACGACCCAACAGCCCATGCCGAAATTATGGCCCTGAGAC
AGGGCGGCCTGGTCATGCAGAACTACAGACTGATTGACGCCACCCTGTACGTGACATTCGAGCCTTGCGT
GATGTGCGCCGGCGCCATGATCCACTCTAGGATCGGCCGCGTGGTGTTTGGCGTGAGGAACTCAAAAAGA
GGCGCCGCAGGCTCCCTGATGAACGTGCTGAACTACCCCGGCATGAATCACCGCGTCGAAATTACCGAGG
GAATCCTGGCAGATGAATGTGCCGCCCTGCTGTGCGATTTCTATCGGATGCCTAGACAGGTGTTCAATGC
TCAGAAGAAGGCCCAGAGCTCCATCAACTCCGGAGGATCTAGCGGAGGCTCCTCTGGCTCTGAGACACCT
GGCACAAGCGAGAGCGCAACACCTGAAAGCAGCGGGGGCAGCAGCGGGGGGTCAACCATGGATTACAAGG
ACCACGACGGGGATTACAAGGACCACGACATTGATTACAAGGATGATGATGACAAGATGGCTCCGAAGAA
GAAGAGGAAGGTTGGCATCCACGGGGTGCCAGCTGCTGACAAGAAGTACTCGATCGGCCTCGCTATTGGG
ACTAACTCTGTTGGCTGGGCCGTGATCACCGACGAGTACAAGGTGCCCTCAAAGAAGTTCAAGGTCCTGG
GCAACACCGATCGGCATTCCATCAAGAAGAATCTCATTGGCGCTCTCCTGTTCGACAGCGGCGAGACGGC
TGAGAGGACGCGGCTCAAGCGCACCGCCCGCAGGCGGTACACGCGCAGGAAGAATCGCATCTGCTACCTG
CAGGAGATTTTCTCCAACGAGATGGCGAAGGTTGACGATTCTTTCTTCCACAGGCTGGAGGAGTCATTCC
TCGTGGAGGAGGATAAGAAGCACGAGCGGCATCCAATCTTCGGCAACATTGTCGACGAGGTTGCCTACCA
CGAGAAGTACCCTACGATCTACCATCTGCGGAAGAAGCTCGTGGACTCCACAGATAAGGCGGACCTCCGC
CTGATCTACCTCGCTCTGGCCCACATGATTAAGTTCAGGGGCCATTTCCTGATCGAGGGGGATCTCAACC
CGGACAATAGCGATGTTGACAAGCTGTTCATCCAGCTCGTGCAGACGTACAACCAGCTCTTCGAGGAGAA
CCCCATTAATGCGTCAGGCGTCGACGCGAAGGCTATCCTGTCCGCTAGGCTCTCGAAGTCTCGGCGCCTC
GAGAACCTGATCGCCCAGCTGCCGGGCGAGAAGAAGAACGGCCTGTTCGGGAATCTCATTGCGCTCAGCC
TGGGGCTCACGCCCAACTTCAAGTCGAATTTCGATCTCGCTGAGGACGCCAAGCTGCAGCTCTCCAAGGA
CACATACGACGATGACCTGGATAACCTCCTGGCCCAGATCGGCGATCAGTACGCGGACCTGTTCCTCGCT
GCCAAGAATCTGTCGGACGCCATCCTCCTGTCTGATATTCTCAGGGTGAACACCGAGATTACGAAGGCTC
CGCTCTCAGCCTCCATGATCAAGCGCTACGACGAGCACCATCAGGATCTGACCCTCCTGAAGGCGCTGGT
CAGGCAGCAGCTCCCCGAGAAGTACAAGGAGATCTTCTTCGATCAGTCGAAGAACGGCTACGCTGGGTAC
ATTGACGGCGGGGCCTCTCAGGAGGAGTTCTACAAGTTCATCAAGCCGATTCTGGAGAAGATGGACGGCA
CGGAGGAGCTGCTGGTGAAGCTCAATCGCGAGGACCTCCTGAGGAAGCAGCGGACATTCGATAACGGCAG
CATCCCACACCAGATTCATCTCGGGGAGCTGCACGCTATCCTGAGGAGGCAGGAGGACTTCTACCCTTTC
CTCAAGGATAACCGCGAGAAGATCGAGAAGATTCTGACTTTCAGGATCCCGTACTACGTCGGCCCACTCG
CTAGGGGCAACTCCCGCTTCGCTTGGATGACCCGCAAGTCAGAGGAGACGATCACGCCGTGGAACTTCGA
GGAGGTGGTCGACAAGGGCGCTAGCGCTCAGTCGTTCATCGAGAGGATGACGAATTTCGACAAGAACCTG
CCAAATGAGAAGGTGCTCCCTAAGCACTCGCTCCTGTACGAGTACTTCACAGTCTACAACGAGCTGACTA
AGGTGAAGTATGTGACCGAGGGCATGAGGAAGCCGGCTTTCCTGTCTGGGGAGCAGAAGAAGGCCATCGT
GGACCTCCTGTTCAAGACCAACCGGAAGGTCACGGTTAAGCAGCTCAAGGAGGACTACTTCAAGAAGATT
GAGTGCTTCGATTCGGTCGAGATCTCTGGCGTTGAGGACCGCTTCAACGCCTCCCTGGGGACCTACCACG
ATCTCCTGAAGATCATTAAGGATAAGGACTTCCTGGACAACGAGGAGAATGAGGATATCCTCGAGGACAT
TGTGCTGACACTCACTCTGTTCGAGGACCGGGAGATGATCGAGGAGCGCCTGAAGACTTACGCCCATCTC
TTCGATGACAAGGTCATGAAGCAGCTCAAGAGGAGGAGGTACACCGGCTGGGGGAGGCTGAGCAGGAAGC
TCATCAACGGCATTCGGGACAAGCAGTCCGGGAAGACGATCCTCGACTTCCTGAAGAGCGATGGCTTCGC
GAACCGCAATTTCATGCAGCTGATTCACGATGACAGCCTCACATTCAAGGAGGATATCCAGAAGGCTCAG
GTGAGCGGCCAGGGGGACTCGCTGCACGAGCATATCGCGAACCTCGCTGGCTCGCCAGCTATCAAGAAGG
GGATTCTGCAGACCGTGAAGGTTGTGGACGAGCTGGTGAAGGTCATGGGCAGGCACAAGCCTGAGAACAT
CGTCATTGAGATGGCCCGGGAGAATCAGACCACGCAGAAGGGCCAGAAGAACTCACGCGAGAGGATGAAG
AGGATCGAGGAGGGCATTAAGGAGCTGGGGTCCCAGATCCTCAAGGAGCACCCGGTGGAGAACACGCAGC
TGCAGAATGAGAAGCTCTACCTGTACTACCTCCAGAATGGCCGCGATATGTATGTGGACCAGGAGCTGGA
TATTAACAGGCTCAGCGATTACGACGTCGATCATATCGTTCCACAGTCATTCCTGAAGGATGACTCCATT
GACAACAAGGTCCTCACCAGGTCGGACAAGAACCGGGGCAAGTCTGATAATGTTCCTTCAGAGGAGGTCG
TTAAGAAGATGAAGAACTACTGGCGCCAGCTCCTGAATGCCAAGCTGATCACGCAGCGGAAGTTCGATAA
CCTCACAAAGGCTGAGAGGGGCGGGCTCTCTGAGCTGGACAAGGCGGGCTTCATCAAGAGGCAGCTGGTC
GAGACACGGCAGATCACTAAGCACGTTGCGCAGATTCTCGACTCACGGATGAACACTAAGTACGATGAGA
ATGACAAGCTGATCCGCGAGGTGAAGGTCATCACCCTGAAGTCAAAGCTCGTCTCCGACTTCAGGAAGGA
TTTCCAGTTCTACAAGGTTCGGGAGATCAACAATTACCACCATGCCCATGACGCGTACCTGAACGCGGTG
GTCGGCACAGCTCTGATCAAGAAGTACCCAAAGCTCGAGAGCGAGTTCGTGTACGGGGACTACAAGGTTT
ACGATGTGAGGAAGATGATCGCCAAGTCGGAGCAGGAGATTGGCAAGGCTACCGCCAAGTACTTCTTCTA
CTCTAACATTATGAATTTCTTCAAGACAGAGATCACTCTGGCCAATGGCGAGATCCGGAAGCGCCCCCTC
ATCGAGACGAACGGCGAGACGGGGGAGATCGTGTGGGACAAGGGCAGGGATTTCGCGACCGTCAGGAAGG
TTCTCTCCATGCCACAAGTGAATATCGTCAAGAAGACAGAGGTCCAGACTGGCGGGTTCTCTAAGGAGTC
AATTAGGCCTAAGCGGAACAGCGACAAGCTCATCGCCCGCAAGAAGGACTGGGATCCGAAGAAGTACGGC
GGGTTCCTGTGGCCCACTGTGGCCTACTCGGTCCTGGTTGTGGCGAAGGTTGAGAAGGGCAAGTCCAAGA
AGCTCAAGAGCGTGAAGGAGCTGCTGGGGATCACGATTATGGAGCGCTCCAGCTTCGAGAAGAACCCGAT
CGATTTCCTGGAGGCGAAGGGCTACAAGGAGGTGAAGAAGGACCTGATCATTAAGCTCCCCAAGTACTCA
CTCTTCGAGCTGGAGAACGGCAGGAAGCGGATGCTGGCTTCCGCTAAGCAGCTGCAGAAGGGGAACGAGC
TGGCTCTGCCGTCCAAGTATGTGAACTTCCTCTACCTGGCCTCCCACTACGAGAAGCTCAAGGGCAGCCC
CGAGGACAACGAGCAGAAGCAGCTGTTCGTCGAGCAGCACAAGCATTACCTCGACGAGATCATTGAGCAG
ATTTCCGAGTTCTCCAAGCGCGTGATCCTGGCCGACGCGAATCTGGATAAGGTCCTCTCCGCGTACAACA
AGCACCGCGACAAGCCAATCAGGGAGCAGGCTGAGAATATCATTCATCTCTTCACCCTGACGAGGCTCGG
CGCCCCTAGGGCTTTCAAGTACTTCGACACAACTATCGATCCGAAGCAGTACAGGAGCACTAAGGAGGTC
CTGGACGCGACCCTCATCCACCAGTCGATTACCGGCCTCTACGAGACGCGCATCGACCTGTCTCAGCTCG
GGGGCGACAAGCGGCCAGCGGCGACGAAGAAGGCGGGGCAGGCGAAGAAGAAGAAGTGAGCTCAGAGCTT
TCGTTCGTATCATCGGTTTCGACAACGTTCGTCAAGTTCAATGCATCAGTTTCATTGCGCACACACCAGA
ATCCTACTGAGTTTGAGTATTATGGCATTGGGAAAACTGTTTTTCTTGTACCATTTGTTGTGCTTGTAAT
TTACTGTGTTTTTTATTCGGTTTTCGCTATCGAACTGTGAAATGGAAATGGATGGAGAAGAGTTAATGAA
TGATATGGTCCTTTTGTTCATTCTCAAATTAATATTATTTGTTTTTTCTCTTATTTGTTGTGTGTTGAAT
TTGAAATTATAAGAGATATGCAAACATTTTGTTTTGAGTAAAAATGTGTCAAATCGTGGCCTCTAATGAC
CGAAGTTAATATGAGGAGTAAAACACTTGTAGTTGTACCATTATGCTTATTCACTAGGCAACAAATATAT
TTTCAGACCTAGAAAAGCTGCAAATGTTACTGAATACAAGTATGTCCTCTTGTGTTTTAGACATTTATGA
ACTTTCCTTTATGTAATTTTCCAGAATCCTTGTCAGATTCTAATCATTGCTTTATAATTATAGTTATACT
CATGGATTTGTAGTTGAGTATGAAAATATTTTTTAATGCATTTTATGACTTGCCAATTGTTCCGGAACTC
TAGATAAGCTTACCGGAAAGGGCGAATTCGCAACTTTGTATACAAAAGTTGAACGAGAAACGTAAAATGA
TATAAATATCAATATATTAAATTAGATTTTGCATAAAAAACAGACTACATAATACTGTAAAACACAACAT
ATCCAGTCACTATGCCATCCAGCTGATATCCCCTATAGTGAGTCGTATTACATGGTCATAGCTGTTTCCT
GGCAGCTCTGGCCCGTGTCTCAAAATCTCTGATGTTACATTGCACAAGATAAAAATATATCATCATGCCT
CCTCTGGACCAGCCAGGACAGAAATGCCTCGACTTCGCTGCTACCCAAGGTTGCCGGGTGACGCACACCG
TGGAAACGGATGAAGGCACGAACCCAGTGGACATAAGCCTGTTCGGTTCGTAAGCTGTAATGCAAGTAGC
GTATGCGCTCACGCAACTGGTCCAGAACCTTGACCGAACGCAGCGGTGGTAACGGCGCAGTGGCGGTTTT
CATGGCTTGTTATGACTGTTTTTTTGGGGTACAGTCTATGCCTCGGGCATCCAAGCAGCAAGCGCGTTAC
GCCGTGGGTCGATGTTTGATGTTATGGAGCAGCAACGATGTTACGCAGCAGGGCAGTCGCCCTAAAACAA
AGTTAAACATTATGAGGGAAGCGGTGATCGCCGAAGTATCGACTCAACTATCAGAGGTAGTTGGCGTCAT
CGAGCGCCATCTCGAACCGACGTTGCTGGCCGTACATTTGTACGGCTCCGCAGTGGATGGCGGCCTGAAG
CCACACAGTGATATTGATTTGCTGGTTACGGTGACCGTAAGGCTTGATGAAACAACGCGGCGAGCTTTGA
TCAACGACCTTTTGGAAACTTCGGCTTCCCCTGGAGAGAGCGAGATTCTCCGCGCTGTAGAAGTCACCAT
TGTTGTGCACGACGACATCATTCCGTGGCGTTATCCAGCTAAGCGCGAACTGCAATTTGGAGAATGGCAG
CGCAATGACATTCTTGCAGGTATCTTCGAGCCAGCCACGATCGACATTGATCTGGCTATCTTGCTGACAA
AAGCAAGAGAACATAGCGTTGCCTTGGTAGGTCCAGCGGCGGAGGAACTCTTTGATCCGGTTCCTGAACA
GGATCTATTTGAGGCGCTAAATGAAACCTTAACGCTATGGAACTCGCCGCCCGACTGGGCTGGCGATGAG
CGAAATGTAGTGCTTACGTTGTCCCGCATTTGGTACAGCGCAGTAACCGGCAAAATCGCGCCGAAGGATG
TCGCTGCCGACTGGGCAATGGAGCGCCTGCCGGCCCAGTATCAGCCCGTCATACTTGAAGCTAGACAGGC
TTATCTTGGACAAGAAGAAGATCGCTTGGCCTCGCGCGCAGATCAGTTGGAAGAATTTGTCCACTACGTG
AAAGGCGAGATCACCAAGGTAGTCGGCAAATAACCCTCGAGCCACCCATGACCAAAATCCCTTAACGTGA
GTTACGCGTCGTTCCACTGAGCGTCAGACCCCGTAGAAAAGATCAAAGGATCTTCTTGAGATCCTTTTTT
TCTGCGCGTAATCTGCTGCTTGCAAACAAAAAAACCACCGCTACCAGCGGTGGTTTGTTTGCCGGATCAA
GAGCTACCAACTCTTTTTCCGAAGGTAACTGGCTTCAGCAGAGCGCAGATACCAAATACTGTTCTTCTAG
TGTAGCCGTAGTTAGGCCACCACTTCAAGAACTCTGTAGCACCGCCTACATACCTCGCTCTGCTAATCCT
GTTACCAGTGGCTGCTGCCAGTGGCGATAAGTCGTGTCTTACCGGGTTGGACTCAAGACGATAGTTACCG
GATAAGGCGCAGCGGTCGGGCTGAACGGGGGGTTCGTGCACACAGCCCAGCTTGGAGCGAACGACCTACA
CCGAACTGAGATACCTACAGCGTGAGCTATGAGAAAGCGCCACGCTTCCCGAAGGGAGAAAGGCGGACAG
GTATCCGGTAAGCGGCAGGGTCGGAACAGGAGAGCGCACGAGGGAGCTTCCAGGGGGAAACGCCTGGTAT
CTTTATAGTCCTGTCGGGTTTCGCCACCTCTGACTTGAGCGTCGATTTTTGTGATGCTCGTCAGGGGGGC
GGAGCCTATGGAAAAACGCCAGCAACGCGGCCTTTTTACGGTTCCTGGCCTTTTGCTGGCCTTTTGCTCA
CATGTTCTTTCCTGCGTTATCCCCTGATTCTGTGGATAACCGTATTACCGCCTTTGAGTGAGCTGATACC
GCTCGCCGCAGCCGAACGACCGAGCGCAGCGAGTCAGTGAGCGAGGAAGCGGAAGAGCGCCCAATACGCA
AACCGCCTCTCCCCGCGCGTTGGCCGATTCATTAATGCAGCTGGCACGACAGGTTTCCCGACTGGAAAGC
GGGCAGTGAGCGCAACGCAATTAATACGCGTACCGCGAGCCAGGAAGAGTTTGTAGAAACGCAAAAAGGC
CATCCGTCAGGATGGCCTTCTGCTTAGTTTGATGCCTGGCAGTTTATGGCGGGCGTCCTGCCCGCCACCC
TCCGGGCCGTTGCTTCACAACGTTCAAATCCGCTCCCGGCGGATTTGTCCTACTCAGGAGAGCGTTCACC
GACAAACAACAGATAAAACGAAAGGCCCAGTCTTCCGACTGAGCCTTTCGTTTTATTTGATGCCTGGCAG
TTCCCTACTCTCGCGTTAACGCTTGCATGGATGTTTTCCCAGTCACGACGTTGTAAAACGACGGCCAGTC
TTAAGCTCGGGCCC
Features (pLannotate 1.2.2; 15 found; start..end, strand, type, name):
      1..100     +  protein_bind   attL1: mutant version of attL; recombination site for the Gateway® LR reaction LR Clonase™
    161..652     +  CDS            tadA: TADA_ECOLI - Also known as yfhC. Experimental evidence at protein level: Swiss-Prot protein existence level 1. Catalyzes the deamination of adenosine to inosine at the wobble position 34 of tRNA(Arg2). Essential for cell viability. From Escherichia coli (strain K12).
    803..822     +  CDS            2xFLAG (fragment): two tandem FLAG® epitope tags
    878..4978    +  CDS            cas9: CAS9_STRP1 - Also known as csn1 From Streptococcus pyogenes serotype M1.
   5036..5659    +  terminator     E9 terminator: terminator and polyadenylation signal from the pea rbcS-E9 gene
   5701..5824    +  protein_bind   attR5: mutant version of attR; recombination site for the Gateway® LR reaction LR Clonase™
   5842..5860    -  promoter       T7 promoter: promoter for bacteriophage T7 RNA polymerase
   6050..6073    +  promoter       Pc promoter (fragment): intI1 (promoter lies within the coding sequence); class 1 integron promoter
   6249..6305    +  CDS            GmR (fragment): gentamycin acetyltransferase; aacC1; confers resistance to gentamycin
   6312..7103    +  CDS            SmR: aminoglycoside adenylyltransferase (Murphy, 1985); aadA; confers resistance to spectinomycin and streptomycin
   7196..7784    +  rep_origin     ori: high-copy-number ColE1/pMB1/pBR322/pUC origin of replication
   7967..8059    +  CDS            lacI (fragment): lac repressor; lacI; The lac repressor binds to the lac operator to inhibit transcription in E. coli. This inhibition can be relieved by adding lactose or isopropyl-β-D-thiogalactopyranoside (IPTG).
   8114..8141    -  terminator     rrnB T2 terminator: transcription terminator T2 from the E. coli rrnB gene
   8273..8316    +  terminator     rrnB T1 terminator: Escherichia coli rrnB; transcription terminator T1 from the E. coli rrnB gene
   8363..8399    -  CDS            lacZα (fragment): LacZα fragment of β-galactosidase; lacZ fragment
