[The description below was written by a language model from this plasmid's Addgene catalogue record and pLannotate feature annotations shown in this document.]
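Description:
pYPQ262B-ABE8e is an 8,414 bp Gateway entry clone built on the pYPQ166 backbone, designed to supply the editor module of a plant CRISPR adenine base-editing system. It is propagated in E. coli as a high-copy plasmid through a ColE1/pUC-type origin and selected with spectinomycin via the aadA (SmR) aminoglycoside adenylyltransferase gene. A fragment of a class 1 integron Pc promoter and a short gentamicin-resistance remnant lie just upstream of this gene. Small lacI and lacZα fragments, the rrnB T1/T2 terminators and a T7 promoter are backbone remnants with no evident role in the payload.

The payload lies between attL1 and attR5 recombination sites, which allow the cassette to be moved by a multisite LR reaction into a destination vector alongside other entry modules. It encodes TadA8e-zSpRYCas9(D10A). An E. coli TadA-derived adenosine deaminase (the evolved ABE8e variant, according to the record) is fused upstream of a Streptococcus pyogenes Cas9 coding sequence, and a fragmentary FLAG epitope is detected in the intervening region. The Cas9 portion is the SpRY variant, which has greatly relaxed, near PAM-less target recognition, and the D10A change makes it a nickase. Guided to a target, the fusion deaminates adenines in the exposed strand and so produces A-to-G conversions. The coding sequence is followed by the pea rbcS-E9 terminator and polyadenylation signal. No plant promoter is annotated within the att-flanked region, so the promoter is presumably provided by the destination vector after recombination, although the record does not say so. The construct is intended for assembling plant expression vectors for adenine base editing at sites without a canonical PAM.
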