Addgene plasmid #161524: pYPQ262B-ABE8e
Purpose: Gateway entry clone (attL1 & attR5) for CRISPR-zSpRYCas9 ABE8e mediated A-G base editing
Depositing lab: Yiping Qi. Depositing organization: University of Maryland, College Park. Publication: PAM-less plant genome editing using a CRISPR-SpRY toolbox. Ren Q, Sretenovic S, Liu S, Tang X, Huang L, He Y, Liu L, Guo Y, Zhong Z, Liu G, Cheng Y, Zheng X, Pan C, Yin D, Zhang Y, Li W, Qi L, Li C, Qi Y, Zhang Y. Nat Plants. 2021 Jan 4. pii: 10.1038/s41477-020-00827-4. doi: 10.1038/s41477-020-00827-4. PubMed 33398158.
Backbone
  Vector backbone: pYPQ166
  Total vector size (bp): 8414
  Vector type: Plant Expression, CRISPR ; Gateway compatible TadA8e-zSpRYCas9(D10A) entry clone
Growth in bacteria
  Bacterial resistance: Spectinomycin, 50 μg/mL
  Growth temperature: 37°C
  Growth strain: DH5alpha
  Copy number: High Copy
Gene/Insert
  Gene/Insert name: TadA8e-zSpRYCas9(D10A)
Terms and licenses: Academic/Nonprofit Terms; Industry Terms: Not Available to Industry
How to cite: pYPQ262B-ABE8e was a gift from Yiping Qi (Addgene plasmid # 161524 ; http://n2t.net/addgene:161524 ; RRID:Addgene_161524)
